Addgene plasmid #161884: pDest-663 (attR4-attR2)
Purpose: (Empty Backbone) Multisite Gateway (attR4-attR2) vector for lentivirus production
Depositing lab: Dominic Esposito. Depositing organization: National Cancer Institute (NCI). Publication: Combinatorial assembly of clone libraries using site-specific recombination. Wall VE, Garvey LA, Mehalko JL, Procter LV, Esposito D. Methods Mol Biol. 2014;1116:193-208. doi: 10.1007/978-1-62703-764-8_14. PubMed 24395366.
Backbone
  Vector backbone: pFUGW
  Vector type: Lentiviral
  Selectable markers: Puromycin
Growth in bacteria
  Bacterial resistance: Chloramphenicol and Ampicillin, 25 & 100 μg/mL
  Growth temperature: 30°C
  Growth strain: ccdB Survival
  Copy number: High Copy
Gene/Insert
  Gene/Insert name: None
Terms and licenses: Academic/Nonprofit Terms; Industry Terms: Not Available to Industry
How to cite: pDest-663 (attR4-attR2) was a gift from Dominic Esposito (Addgene plasmid # 161884 ; http://n2t.net/addgene:161884 ; RRID:Addgene_161884)
