[The description below was written by a language model from this plasmid's Addgene catalogue record and pLannotate feature annotations shown in this document.]
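Description:
pDest-663 (attR4-attR2) is an empty Multisite Gateway destination vector built on the pFUGW lentiviral backbone and intended for producing lentivirus carrying user-assembled expression cassettes. In E. coli it replicates from a high-copy ColE1/pUC-type origin and carries ampicillin resistance on the backbone. An f1 origin and an SV40 origin are also present. Because the Gateway cassette encodes the gyrase toxin CcdB together with a chloramphenicol resistance gene, the unrecombined plasmid is maintained in a ccdB-tolerant strain under dual ampicillin and chloramphenicol selection.

The viral portion has a third-generation layout. An RSV promoter drives a truncated HIV-1 5' LTR, followed by the Ψ packaging signal with a gag fragment, the Rev response element and the cPPT/CTS. At the other end are a truncated 3' LTR and an SV40 polyadenylation signal. Between these elements sits the CmR-ccdB counterselection cassette, flanked by the recombination sites. The automated annotation labels these sites as attB4 with an attR2 fragment and as attR1, whereas the catalogue name specifies attR4 and attR2, so the site calls in the feature table are probably approximate matches.

LR recombination replaces the cassette with entry-clone segments, and loss of ccdB allows recombinants to be recovered in standard strains. No promoter is annotated upstream of the cassette, which suggests that the promoter is supplied by one of the entry clones along with the gene of interest, although the record does not say this outright. Downstream of the cassette, a WPRE enhances transcript expression, and a mouse PGK promoter driving puromycin N-acetyltransferase allows selection of transduced mammalian cells. The vector suits combinatorial assembly of promoter and gene combinations for lentiviral delivery.
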