Features (pLannotate 1.2.2; 33 found; start..end, strand, type, name):
     26..130     +  promoter       AmpR promoter: bla
    131..991     +  CDS            AmpR: β-lactamase; bla; confers resistance to ampicillin, carbenicillin, and related antibiotics
   1162..1750    +  rep_origin     ori: high-copy-number ColE1/pMB1/pBR322/pUC origin of replication
   1933..2025    +  CDS            lacI (fragment): lac repressor; lacI; The lac repressor binds to the lac operator to inhibit transcription in E. coli. This inhibition can be relieved by adding lactose or isopropyl-β-D-thiogalactopyranoside (IPTG).
   2038..2059    +  protein_bind   CAP binding site: CAP binding activates transcription in the presence of cAMP. E. coli catabolite activator protein
   2074..2104    +  promoter       lac promoter: promoter for the E. coli lac operon
   2112..2128    +  protein_bind   lac operator: The lac repressor binds to the lac operator to inhibit transcription in E. coli. This inhibition can be relieved by adding lactose or isopropyl-β-D-thiogalactopyranoside (IPTG). lac repressor encoded by lacI
   2173..2191    +  promoter       T3 promoter: promoter for bacteriophage T3 RNA polymerase
   2219..2445    +  promoter       RSV promoter: Rous sarcoma virus enhancer/promoter
   2446..2626    +  LTR            5' LTR (truncated): truncated 5' long terminal repeat (LTR) from HIV-1
   2673..2798    +  misc_feature   HIV-1 Ψ: packaging signal of human immunodeficiency virus type 1
   2782..3145    +  CDS            HIV-1 gag (fragment): gag protein from human immunodeficiency virus 1; gag
   3291..3524    +  misc_feature   RRE: The Rev response element (RRE) of HIV-1 allows for Rev-dependent mRNA export from the nucleus to the cytoplasm.
   3901..4001    +  CDS            Rev (fragment): human immunodeficiency virus 1 (HIV-1) Rev protein; rev; enhances nuclear export of unspliced and incompletely spliced viral mRNAs
   4020..4136    +  misc_feature   cPPT/CTS: central polypurine tract and central termination sequence of HIV-1
   4170..4190    +  protein_bind   attB4: mutant version of attB; core recombination site for the Gateway® BP reaction BP Clonase™
   4184..4293    +  protein_bind   attR2 (fragment): mutant version of attR; recombination site for the Gateway® LR reaction LR Clonase™
   4318..4348    +  promoter       lac UV5 promoter: E. coli lac promoter with an "up" mutation
   4372..4401    +  promoter       cat promoter (fragment): promoter of the E. coli cat gene encoding chloramphenicol acetyltransferase
   4402..5061    +  CDS            CmR: chloramphenicol acetyltransferase; cat; confers resistance to chloramphenicol
   5219..5377    +  CDS            ccdA (fragment): CCDA_ECO57 - Also known as H, letA. Experimental evidence at protein level: Swiss-Prot protein existence level 1. Antitoxin component of a type II toxin-antitoxin (TA) system which inhibits the post-segregational killing (PSK) of plasmid-free cells, also referred to as a plasmid addiction system. Binds to and blocks the activity of CcdB; will also remove bound CcdB protein from the CcdB-GyrA complex by forming a CcdA-CcdB complex, a process termed rejuvenation. Functions as a transcriptional corepressor for the ccdAB operon, repression also requires CcdB (By similarity). From Escherichia coli
   5382..5684    +  CDS            ccdB: CCDB_ECOLI - Also known as G, letB, letD. Experimental evidence at protein level: Swiss-Prot protein existence level 1. Toxic component of a type II toxin-antitoxin (TA) system, functioning in plasmid maintainence. Responsible for the post- segregational killing (PSK) of plasmid-free cells, also referred to as a plasmid addiction system. Half-life of over 2 hours. Cell killing by CcdB is accompanied by filamentation, defects in chromosome and plasmid segregation, defects in cell division, formation of anucleate cells, decreased DNA synthesis and plasmid loss. Interferes with the activity of DN
   5728..5852    -  protein_bind   attR1: mutant version of attR; recombination site for the Gateway® LR reaction LR Clonase™
   5882..6470    +  misc_feature   WPRE: woodchuck hepatitis virus posttranscriptional regulatory element
   6484..6983    +  promoter       PGK promoter: mouse phosphoglycerate kinase 1 promoter
   7004..7603    +  CDS            PuroR: puromycin N-acetyltransferase; pac from Streptomyces alboniger; confers resistance to puromycin
   7671..7808    +  CDS            nef (fragment): NEF_HV1LA - Experimental evidence at protein level: Swiss-Prot protein existence level 1. Extracellular Nef protein targets CD4(+) T-lymphocytes for apoptosis by interacting with CXCR4 surface receptors. From Human immunodeficiency virus type 1 group M subtype B (isolate Lai) (HIV-1).
   7794..7974    +  LTR            5' LTR (truncated): truncated 5' long terminal repeat (LTR) from HIV-1
   8046..8167    +  polyA_signal   SV40 poly(A) signal: SV40 polyadenylation signal
   8207..8342    +  rep_origin     SV40 ori: SV40 origin of replication
   8363..8381    -  promoter       T7 promoter: promoter for bacteriophage T7 RNA polymerase
   8389..8544    +  CDS            lacZα (fragment): LacZα fragment of β-galactosidase; lacZ fragment
   8549..8977    +  rep_origin     f1 ori (sequence partly withheld): f1 bacteriophage origin of replication; arrow indicates direction of (+) strand synthesis
>Addgene plasmid #161884 | pDest-663 (attR4-attR2) | addgene full sequence | sequence record 322115 | Addgene NGS Result
AGGTGGCACTTTTCGGGGAAATGTGCGCGGAACCCCTATTTGTTTATTTTTCTAAATACATTCAAATATG
TATCCGCTCATGAGACAATAACCCTGATAAATGCTTCAATAATATTGAAAAAGGAAGAGTATGAGTATTC
AACATTTCCGTGTCGCCCTTATTCCCTTTTTTGCGGCATTTTGCCTTCCTGTTTTTGCTCACCCAGAAAC
GCTGGTGAAAGTAAAAGATGCTGAAGATCAGTTGGGTGCACGAGTGGGTTACATCGAACTGGATCTCAAC
AGCGGTAAGATCCTTGAGAGTTTTCGCCCCGAAGAACGTTTTCCAATGATGAGCACTTTTAAAGTTCTGC
TATGTGGCGCGGTATTATCCCGTATTGACGCCGGGCAAGAGCAACTCGGTCGCCGCATACACTATTCTCA
GAATGACTTGGTTGAGTACTCACCAGTCACAGAAAAGCATCTTACGGATGGCATGACAGTAAGAGAATTA
TGCAGTGCTGCCATAACCATGAGTGATAACACTGCGGCCAACTTACTTCTGACAACGATCGGAGGACCGA
AGGAGCTAACCGCTTTTTTGCACAACATGGGGGATCATGTAACTCGCCTTGATCGTTGGGAACCGGAGCT
GAATGAAGCCATACCAAACGACGAGCGTGACACCACGATGCCTGTAGCAATGGCAACAACGTTGCGCAAA
CTATTAACTGGCGAACTACTTACTCTAGCTTCCCGGCAACAATTAATAGACTGGATGGAGGCGGATAAAG
TTGCAGGACCACTTCTGCGCTCGGCCCTTCCGGCTGGCTGGTTTATTGCTGATAAATCTGGAGCCGGTGA
GCGTGGGTCTCGCGGTATCATTGCAGCACTGGGGCCAGATGGTAAGCCCTCCCGTATCGTAGTTATCTAC
ACGACGGGGAGTCAGGCAACTATGGATGAACGAAATAGACAGATCGCTGAGATAGGTGCCTCACTGATTA
AGCATTGGTAACTGTCAGACCAAGTTTACTCATATATACTTTAGATTGATTTAAAACTTCATTTTTAATT
TAAAAGGATCTAGGTGAAGATCCTTTTTGATAATCTCATGACCAAAATCCCTTAACGTGAGTTTTCGTTC
CACTGAGCGTCAGACCCCGTAGAAAAGATCAAAGGATCTTCTTGAGATCCTTTTTTTCTGCGCGTAATCT
GCTGCTTGCAAACAAAAAAACCACCGCTACCAGCGGTGGTTTGTTTGCCGGATCAAGAGCTACCAACTCT
TTTTCCGAAGGTAACTGGCTTCAGCAGAGCGCAGATACCAAATACTGTTCTTCTAGTGTAGCCGTAGTTA
GGCCACCACTTCAAGAACTCTGTAGCACCGCCTACATACCTCGCTCTGCTAATCCTGTTACCAGTGGCTG
CTGCCAGTGGCGATAAGTCGTGTCTTACCGGGTTGGACTCAAGACGATAGTTACCGGATAAGGCGCAGCG
GTCGGGCTGAACGGGGGGTTCGTGCACACAGCCCAGCTTGGAGCGAACGACCTACACCGAACTGAGATAC
CTACAGCGTGAGCTATGAGAAAGCGCCACGCTTCCCGAAGGGAGAAAGGCGGACAGGTATCCGGTAAGCG
GCAGGGTCGGAACAGGAGAGCGCACGAGGGAGCTTCCAGGGGGAAACGCCTGGTATCTTTATAGTCCTGT
CGGGTTTCGCCACCTCTGACTTGAGCGTCGATTTTTGTGATGCTCGTCAGGGGGGCGGAGCCTATGGAAA
AACGCCAGCAACGCGGCCTTTTTACGGTTCCTGGCCTTTTGCTGGCCTTTTGCTCACATGTTCTTTCCTG
CGTTATCCCCTGATTCTGTGGATAACCGTATTACCGCCTTTGAGTGAGCTGATACCGCTCGCCGCAGCCG
AACGACCGAGCGCAGCGAGTCAGTGAGCGAGGAAGCGGAAGAGCGCCCAATACGCAAACCGCCTCTCCCC
GCGCGTTGGCCGATTCATTAATGCAGCTGGCACGACAGGTTTCCCGACTGGAAAGCGGGCAGTGAGCGCA
ACGCAATTAATGTGAGTTAGCTCACTCATTAGGCACCCCAGGCTTTACACTTTATGCTTCCGGCTCGTAT
GTTGTGTGGAATTGTGAGCGGATAACAATTTCACACAGGAAACAGCTATGACCATGATTACGCCAAGCGC
GCAATTAACCCTCACTAAAGGGAACAAAAGCTGGAGCTGCAAGCTTAATGTAGTCTTATGCAATACTCTT
GTAGTCTTGCAACATGGTAACGATGAGTTAGCAACATGCCTTACAAGGAGAGAAAAAGCACCGTGCATGC
CGATTGGTGGAAGTAAGGTGGTACGATCGTGCCTTATTAGGAAGGCAACAGACGGGTCTGACATGGATTG
GACGAACCACTGAATTGCCGCATTGCAGAGATATTGTATTTAAGTGCCTAGCTCGATACATAAACGGGTC
TCTCTGGTTAGACCAGATCTGAGCCTGGGAGCTCTCTGGCTAACTAGGGAACCCACTGCTTAAGCCTCAA
TAAAGCTTGCCTTGAGTGCTTCAAGTAGTGTGTGCCCGTCTGTTGTGTGACTCTGGTAACTAGAGATCCC
TCAGACCCTTTTAGTCAGTGTGGAAAATCTCTAGCAGTGGCGCCCGAACAGGGACTTGAAAGCGAAAGGG
AAACCAGAGGAGCTCTCTCGACGCAGGACTCGGCTTGCTGAAGCGCGCACGGCAAGAGGCGAGGGGCGGC
GACTGGTGAGTACGCCAAAAATTTTGACTAGCGGAGGCTAGAAGGAGAGAGATGGGTGCGAGAGCGTCAG
TATTAAGCGGGGGAGAATTAGATCGCGATGGGAAAAAATTCGGTTAAGGCCAGGGGGAAAGAAAAAATAT
AAATTAAAACATATAGTATGGGCAAGCAGGGAGCTAGAACGATTCGCAGTTAATCCTGGCCTGTTAGAAA
CATCAGAAGGCTGTAGACAAATACTGGGACAGCTACAACCATCCCTTCAGACAGGATCAGAAGAACTTAG
ATCATTATATAATACAGTAGCAACCCTCTATTGTGTGCATCAAAGGATAGAGATAAAAGACACCAAGGAA
GCTTTAGACAAGATAGAGGAAGAGCAAAACAAAAGTAAGACCACCGCACAGCAAGCGGCCGCTGATCTTC
AGACCTGGAGGAGGAGATATGAGGGACAATTGGAGAAGTGAATTATATAAATATAAAGTAGTAAAAATTG
AACCATTAGGAGTAGCACCCACCAAGGCAAAGAGAAGAGTGGTGCAGAGAGAAAAAAGAGCAGTGGGAAT
AGGAGCTTTGTTCCTTGGGTTCTTGGGAGCAGCAGGAAGCACTATGGGCGCAGCGTCAATGACGCTGACG
GTACAGGCCAGACAATTATTGTCTGGTATAGTGCAGCAGCAGAACAATTTGCTGAGGGCTATTGAGGCGC
AACAGCATCTGTTGCAACTCACAGTCTGGGGCATCAAGCAGCTCCAGGCAAGAATCCTGGCTGTGGAAAG
ATACCTAAAGGATCAACAGCTCCTGGGGATTTGGGGTTGCTCTGGAAAACTCATTTGCACCACTGCTGTG
CCTTGGAATGCTAGTTGGAGTAATAAATCTCTGGAACAGATTTGGAATCACACGACCTGGATGGAGTGGG
ACAGAGAAATTAACAATTACACAAGCTTAATACACTCCTTAATTGAAGAATCGCAAAACCAGCAAGAAAA
GAATGAACAAGAATTATTGGAATTAGATAAATGGGCAAGTTTGTGGAATTGGTTTAACATAACAAATTGG
CTGTGGTATATAAAATTATTCATAATGATAGTAGGAGGCTTGGTAGGTTTAAGAATAGTTTTTGCTGTAC
TTTCTATAGTGAATAGAGTTAGGCAGGGATATTCACCATTATCGTTTCAGACCCACCTCCCAACCCCGAG
GGGACCCGACAGGCCCGAAGGAATAGAAGAAGAAGGTGGAGAGAGAGACAGAGACAGATCCATTCGATTA
GTGAACGGATCTCGACGGTATCGGTTAACTTTTAAAAGAAAAGGGGGGATTGGGGGGTACAGTGCAGGGG
AAAGAATAGTAGACATAATAGCAACAGACATACAAACTAAAGAATTACAAAAACAAATTACAAAATTCAA
AATTTTATCGTCCAGTGTGGTGGAATTCTGCAGATATCACAACTTTGTATAGAAAAGTTGAACGAGAAAC
GTAAAATGATATAAATATCAATATATTAAATTAGATTTTGCATAAAAAACAGACTACATAATACTGTAAA
ACACAACATATCCAGTCACTATGGCGGCCGCATTAGGCACCCCAGGCTTTACACTTTATGCTTCCGGCTC
GTATAATGTGTGGATTTTGAGTTAGGATCCGTCGAGATTTTCAGGAGCTAAGGAAGCTAAAATGGAGAAA
AAAATCACTGGATATACCACCGTTGATATATCCCAATGGCATCGTAAAGAACATTTTGAGGCATTTCAGT
CAGTTGCTCAATGTACCTATAACCAGACCGTTCAGCTGGATATTACGGCCTTTTTAAAGACCGTAAAGAA
AAATAAGCACAAGTTTTATCCGGCCTTTATTCACATTCTTGCCCGCCTGATGAATGCTCATCCGGAATTC
CGTATGGCAATGAAAGACGGTGAGCTGGTGATATGGGATAGTGTTCACCCTTGTTACACCGTTTTCCATG
AGCAAACTGAAACGTTTTCATCGCTCTGGAGTGAATACCACGACGATTTCCGGCAGTTTCTACACATATA
TTCGCAAGATGTGGCGTGTTACGGTGAAAACCTGGCCTATTTCCCTAAAGGGTTTATTGAGAATATGTTT
TTCGTCTCAGCCAATCCCTGGGTGAGTTTCACCAGTTTTGATTTAAACGTGGCCAATATGGACAACTTCT
TCGCCCCCGTTTTCACCATGGGCAAATATTATACGCAAGGCGACAAGGTGCTGATGCCGCTGGCGATTCA
GGTTCATCATGCCGTTTGTGATGGCTTCCATGTCGGCAGAATGCTTAATGAATTACAACAGTACTGCGAT
GAGTGGCAGGGCGGGGCGTAAACGCGTGGATCCGGCTTACTAAAAGCCAGATAACAGTATGCGTATTTGC
GCGCACCGGTGCTAGCGTATACCCGAAGTATGTCAAAAAGAGGTATGCTATGAAGCAGCGTATTACAGTG
ACAGTTGACAGCGACAGCTATCAGTTGCTCAAGGCATATATGATGTCAATATCTCCGGTCTGGTAAGCAC
AACCATGCAGAATGAAGCCCGTCGTCTGCGTGCCGAACGCTGGAAAGCGGAAAATCAGGAAGGGATGGCT
GAGGTCGCCCGGTTTATTGAAATGAACGGCTCTTTTGCTGACGAGAACAGGGGCTGGTGAAATGCAGTTT
AAGGTTTACACCTATAAAAGAGAGAGCCGTTATCGTCTGTTTGTGGATGTACAGAGTGATATTATTGACA
CGCCCGGGCGACGGATGGTGATCCCCCTGGCCAGTGCACGTCTGCTGTCAGATAAAGTCTCCCGTGAACT
TTACCCGGTGGTGCATATCGGGGATGAAAGCTGGCGCATGATGACCACCGATATGGCCAGTGTGCCGGTC
TCCGTTATCGGGGAAGAAGTGGCTGATCTCAGCCACCGCGAAAATGACATCAAAAACGCCATTAACCTGA
TGTTCTGGGGAATATAAATGTCAGGCTCCCTTATACACAGCCAGTCTGCAGGTCGACCATAGTGACTGGA
TATGTTGTGTTTTACAGTATTATGTAGTCTGTTTTTTATGCAAAATCTAATTTAATATATTGATATTTAT
ATCATTTTACGTTTCTCGTTCAACTTTCTTGTACAAAGTTGTGATATCCAGCACAGTGGCGGCCGCTCGA
CAATCAACCTCTGGATTACAAAATTTGTGAAAGATTGACTGGTATTCTTAACTATGTTGCTCCTTTTACG
CTATGTGGATACGCTGCTTTAATGCCTTTGTATCATGCTATTGCTTCCCGTATGGCTTTCATTTTCTCCT
CCTTGTATAAATCCTGGTTGCTGTCTCTTTATGAGGAGTTGTGGCCCGTTGTCAGGCAACGTGGCGTGGT
GTGCACTGTGTTTGCTGACGCAACCCCCACTGGTTGGGGCATTGCCACCACCTGTCAGCTCCTTTCCGGG
ACTTTCGCTTTCCCCCTCCCTATTGCCACGGCGGAACTCATCGCCGCCTGCCTTGCCCGCTGCTGGACAG
GGGCTCGGCTGTTGGGCACTGACAATTCCGTGGTGTTGTCGGGGAAGCTGACGTCCTTTCCATGGCTGCT
CGCCTGTGTTGCCACCTGGATTCTGCGCGGGACGTCCTTCTGCTACGTCCCTTCGGCCCTCAATCCAGCG
GACCTTCCTTCCCGCGGCCTGCTGCCGGCTCTGCGGCCTCTTCCGCGTCTTCGCCTTCGCCCTCAGACGA
GTCGGATCTCCCTTTGGGCCGCCTCCCCGCCTGGAATTCTACCGGGTAGGGGAGGCGCTTTTCCCAAGGC
AGTCTGGAGCATGCGCTTTAGCAGCCCCGCTGGGCACTTGGCGCTACACAAGTGGCCTCTGGCCTCGCAC
ACATTCCACATCCACCGGTAGGCGCCAACCGGCTCCGTTCTTTGGTGGCCCCTTCGCGCCACCTTCTACT
CCTCCCCTAGTCAGGAAGTTCCCCCCCGCCCCGCAGCTCGCGTCGTGCAGGACGTGACAAATGGAAGTAG
CACGTCTCACTAGTCTCGTGCAGATGGACAGCACCGCTGAGCAATGGAAGCGGGTAGGCCTTTGGGGCAG
CGGCCAATAGCAGCTTTGCTCCTTCGCTTTCTGGGCTCAGAGGCTGGGAAGGGGTGGGTCCGGGGGCGGG
CTCAGGGGCGGGCTCAGGGGCGGGGCGGGCGCCCGAAGGTCCTCCGGAGGCCCGGCATTCTGCACGCTTC
AAAAGCGCACGTCTGCCGCGCTGTTCTCCTCTTCCTCATCTCCGGGCCTTTCGACCTGCAGCCCAAGCTT
ACCATGACCGAGTACAAGCCCACGGTGCGCCTCGCCACCCGCGACGACGTCCCCAGGGCCGTACGCACCC
TCGCCGCCGCGTTCGCCGACTACCCCGCCACGCGCCACACCGTCGATCCGGACCGCCACATCGAGCGGGT
CACCGAGCTGCAAGAACTCTTCCTCACGCGCGTCGGGCTCGACATCGGCAAGGTGTGGGTCGCGGACGAC
GGCGCCGCGGTGGCGGTCTGGACCACGCCGGAGAGCGTCGAAGCGGGGGCGGTGTTCGCCGAGATCGGCC
CGCGCATGGCCGAGTTGAGCGGTTCCCGGCTGGCCGCGCAGCAACAGATGGAAGGCCTCCTGGCGCCGCA
CCGGCCCAAGGAGCCCGCGTGGTTCCTGGCCACCGTCGGCGTCTCGCCCGACCACCAGGGCAAGGGTCTG
GGCAGCGCCGTCGTGCTCCCCGGAGTGGAGGCGGCCGAGCGCGCCGGGGTGCCCGCCTTCCTGGAGACCT
CCGCGCCCCGCAACCTCCCCTTCTACGAGCGGCTCGGCTTCACCGTCACCGCCGACGTCGAGGTGCCCGA
AGGACCGCGCACCTGGTGCATGACCCGCAAGCCCGGTGCCTGACGCCCGCCCCACGACCCGCAGCGCCCG
ACCGAAAGGAGCGCACGACCCCATGCATCTCGAGGGCCCGGTACCTTTAAGACCAATGACTTACAAGGCA
GCTGTAGATCTTAGCCACTTTTTAAAAGAAAAGGGGGGACTGGAAGGGCTAGCTCACTCCCAACGAAGAC
AAGATCTGCTTTTTGCTTGTACTGGGTCTCTCTGGTTAGACCAGATCTGAGCCTGGGAGCTCTCTGGCTA
ACTAGGGAACCCACTGCTTAAGCCTCAATAAAGCTTGCCTTGAGTGCTTCAAGTAGTGTGTGCCCGTCTG
TTGTGTGACTCTGGTAACTAGAGATCCCTCAGACCCTTTTAGTCAGTGTGGAAAATCTCTAGCAGTAGTA
GTTCATGTCATCTTATTATTCAGTATTTATAACTTGCAAAGAAATGAATATCAGAGAGTGAGAGGAACTT
GTTTATTGCAGCTTATAATGGTTACAAATAAAGCAATAGCATCACAAATTTCACAAATAAAGCATTTTTT
TCACTGCATTCTAGTTGTGGTTTGTCCAAACTCATCAATGTATCTTATCATGTCTGGCTCTAGCTATCCC
GCCCCTAACTCCGCCCATCCCGCCCCTAACTCCGCCCAGTTCCGCCCATTCTCCGCCCCATGGCTGACTA
ATTTTTTTTATTTATGCAGAGGCCGAGGCCGCCTCGGCCTCTGAGCTATTCCAGAAGTAGTGAGGAGGCT
TTTTTGGAGGCCTAGGGACGTACCCAATTCGCCCTATAGTGAGTCGTATTACGCGCGCTCACTGGCCGTC
GTTTTACAACGTCGTGACTGGGAAAACCCTGGCGTTACCCAACTTAATCGCCTTGCAGCACATCCCCCTT
TCGCCAGCTGGCGTAATAGCGAAGAGGCCCGCACCGATCGCCCTTCCCAACAGTTGCGCAGCCTGAATGG
CGAATGGG
[124 nt withheld, positions 8549-8672]
C
[91 nt withheld, positions 8674-8764]
A
[49 nt withheld, positions 8766-8814]
CCTTTGACGTTGGAGTCCACGTTCTTT
[37 nt withheld, positions 8842-8878]
ACCCTATCTCGGTCTATTCTTTTGATTTATAAGGGATTTTGCCGATTTCGGCCTATTGGTTAAAAAATGA
GCTGATTTAACAAAAATTTAACGCGAATTTTAACAAAATATTAACGCTTACAATTT
